>Addgene plasmid #229447 | sgYAP-R-3 | addgene full sequence | sequence record 457745 | Addgene NGS Result
TTAATGTAGTCTTATGCAATACTCTTGTAGTCTTGCAACATGGTAACGATGAGTTAGCAACATGCCTTAC
AAGGAGAGAAAAAGCACCGTGCATGCCGATTGGTGGAAGTAAGGTGGTACGATCGTGCCTTATTAGGAAG
GCAACAGACGGGTCTGACATGGATTGGACGAACCACTGAATTGCCGCATTGCAGAGATATTGTATTTAAG
TGCCTAGCTCGATACATAAACGGGTCTCTCTGGTTAGACCAGATCTGAGCCTGGGAGCTCTCTGGCTAAC
TAGGGAACCCACTGCTTAAGCCTCAATAAAGCTTGCCTTGAGTGCTTCAAGTAGTGTGTGCCCGTCTGTT
GTGTGACTCTGGTAACTAGAGATCCCTCAGACCCTTTTAGTCAGTGTGGAAAATCTCTAGCAGTGGCGCC
CGAACAGGGACTTGAAAGCGAAAGGGAAACCAGAGGAGCTCTCTCGACGCAGGACTCGGCTTGCTGAAGC
GCGCACGGCAAGAGGCGAGGGGCGGCGACTGGTGAGTACGCCAAAAATTTTGACTAGCGGAGGCTAGAAG
GAGAGAGATGGGTGCGAGAGCGTCAGTATTAAGCGGGGGAGAATTAGATCGCGATGGGAAAAAATTCGGT
TAAGGCCAGGGGGAAAGAAAAAATATAAATTAAAACATATAGTATGGGCAAGCAGGGAGCTAGAACGATT
CGCAGTTAATCCTGGCCTGTTAGAAACATCAGAAGGCTGTAGACAAATACTGGGACAGCTACAACCATCC
CTTCAGACAGGATCAGAAGAACTTAGATCATTATATAATACAGTAGCAACCCTCTATTGTGTGCATCAAA
GGATAGAGATAAAAGACACCAAGGAAGCTTTAGACAAGATAGAGGAAGAGCAAAACAAAAGTAAGACCAC
CGCACAGCAAGCGGCCGCTGATCTTCAGACCTGGAGGAGGAGATATGAGGGACAATTGGAGAAGTGAATT
ATATAAATATAAAGTAGTAAAAATTGAACCATTAGGAGTAGCACCCACCAAGGCAAAGAGAAGAGTGGTG
CAGAGAGAAAAAAGAGCAGTGGGAATAGGAGCTTTGTTCCTTGGGTTCTTGGGAGCAGCAGGAAGCACTA
TGGGCGCAGCGTCAATGACGCTGACGGTACAGGCCAGACAATTATTGTCTGGTATAGTGCAGCAGCAGAA
CAATTTGCTGAGGGCTATTGAGGCGCAACAGCATCTGTTGCAACTCACAGTCTGGGGCATCAAGCAGCTC
CAGGCAAGAATCCTGGCTGTGGAAAGATACCTAAAGGATCAACAGCTCCTGGGGATTTGGGGTTGCTCTG
GAAAACTCATTTGCACCACTGCTGTGCCTTGGAATGCTAGTTGGAGTAATAAATCTCTGGAACAGATTTG
GAATCACACGACCTGGATGGAGTGGGACAGAGAAATTAACAATTACACAAGCTTAATACACTCCTTAATT
GAAGAATCGCAAAACCAGCAAGAAAAGAATGAACAAGAATTATTGGAATTAGATAAATGGGCAAGTTTGT
GGAATTGGTTTAACATAACAAATTGGCTGTGGTATATAAAATTATTCATAATGATAGTAGGAGGCTTGGT
AGGTTTAAGAATAGTTTTTGCTGTACTTTCTATAGTGAATAGAGTTAGGCAGGGATATTCACCATTATCG
TTTCAGACCCACCTCCCAACCCCGAGGGGACCCAGAGAGGGCCTATTTCCCATGATTCCTTCATATTTGC
ATATACGATACAAGGCTGTTAGAGAGATAATTAGAATTAATTTGACTGTAAACACAAAGATATTAGTACA
AAATACGTGACGTAGAAAGTAATAATTTCTTGGGTAGTTTGCAGTTTTAAAATTATGTTTTAAAATGGAC
TATCATATGCTTACCGTAACTTGAAAGTATTTCGATTTCTTGGCTTTATATATCTTGTGGAAAGGACGAA
ACACCGGAGCCTCATGGGCACGGTCTGTTTCAGAGCTATGCACAAGAGTGCATAGCAAGTTGAAATAAGG
CTAGTCCGTTATCAACTTTGCTGGAAACAGCAAAGTGGCACCGAGTCGGTGCTTTTTTTGCGTGACCGAG
CTTGTCTGCCCGCGCAGTCCACTAGACAGACGCGCAGAGGTCGGGCGGGCCTAGGGCCAATTTCCCATGG
TTCCCTTCATTTGCATATATGATGTAATAAGGTTATGGAGACTATTAAACTTAGCCCTAATCAAACTATA
TGATGATAATGTGTGTGGTACAAAAGGTCATAACTTATTATATACTTTGAAACTTAAAAAAGGGTTACAG
TTTAGTCACCATAACTGTAAAATTTTTTCTATTCTTAGCTTTATATAGTTCTTGAGAGGCCATGTTTATC
GTTGCGGTCAGGTCACGCCGCGTTTAAGAGCTATGCTGGAAACAGCATAGCAAGTTTAAATAAGGCTAGT
CCGTTATCAACTTTGCTGGAAACAGCAAAGTGGCACCGAGTCGGTGCTTTTTTTGAATTCTAGATCTTGA
GACAAATGGCAGTATTCATCCACAATTTTAAAAGAAAAGGGGGGATTGGGGGGTACAGTGCAGGGGAAAG
AATAGTAGACATAATAGCAACAGACATACAAACTAAAGAATTACAAAAACAAATTACAAAAATTCAAAAT
TTTCGGGTTTATTACAGGGACAGCAGAGATCCACTTTGGCGCCGGCTCGAGTGGCTCCGGTGCCCGTCAG
TGGGCAGAGCGCACATCGCCCACAGTCCCCGAGAAGTTGGGGGGAGGGGTCGGCAATTGAACCGGTGCCT
AGAGAAGGTGGCGCGGGGTAAACTGGGAAAGTGATGTCGTGTACTGGCTCCGCCTTTTTCCCGAGGGTGG
GGGAGAACCGTATATAAGTGCAGTAGTCGCCGTGAACGTTCTTTTTCGCAACGGGTTTGCCGCCAGAACA
CAGGTGTCGTGACGCGGGATCCGCCACCATGGATTACAAAGACGATGACGATAAGATGGTGAGCAAGGGC
GAGGAGCTGTTCACCGGGGTGGTGCCCATCCTGGTCGAGCTGGACGGCGACGTAAACGGCCACAAGTTCA
GCGTGTCCGGCGAGGGCGAGGGCGATGCCACCTACGGCAAGCTGACCCTGAAGTTCATCTGCACCACCGG
CAAGCTGCCCGTGCCCTGGCCCACCCTCGTGACCACCCTGACCTACGGCGTGCAGTGCTTCAGCCGCTAC
CCCGACCACATGAAGCAGCACGACTTCTTCAAGTCCGCCATGCCCGAAGGCTACGTCCAGGAGCGCACCA
TCTTCTTCAAGGACGACGGCAACTACAAGACCCGCGCCGAGGTGAAGTTCGAGGGCGACACCCTGGTGAA
CCGCATCGAGCTGAAGGGCATCGACTTCAAGGAGGACGGCAACATCCTGGGGCACAAGCTGGAGTACAAC
TACAACAGCCACAACGTCTATATCATGGCCGACAAGCAGAAGAACGGCATCAAGGTGAACTTCAAGATCC
GCCACAACATCGAGGACGGCAGCGTGCAGCTCGCCGACCACTACCAGCAGAACACCCCCATCGGCGACGG
CCCCGTGCTGCTGCCCGACAACCACTACCTGAGCACCCAGTCCGCCCTGAGCAAAGACCCCAACGAGAAG
CGCGATCACATGGTCCTGCTGGAGTTCGTGACCGCCGCCGGGATCACTCTCGGCATGGACGAGCTGTACA
AGGCTAGCGGCAGCGGCGCCACCAACTTCAGCCTGCTGAAGCAGGCCGGCGACGTGGAGGAGAACCCCGG
CCCCATGAAGACCTTCAACATCTCTCAGCAGGACCTTGAGCTGGTGGAAGTTGCCACTGAGAAAATCACC
ATGCTCTATGAGGACAACAAGCACCATGTTGGTGCTGCCATCAGGACCAAGACAGGAGAAATCATCTCTG
CTGTCCACATTGAAGCCTACATTGGCAGGGTCACTGTGTGTGCAGAGGCCATTGCCATTGGGTCTGCAGT
CTCCAATGGGCAGAAGGACTTTGACACCATTGTGGCTGTGAGGCACCCCTACAGTGATGAGGTGGACAGG
TCCATCAGAGTGGTGTCCCCCTGTGGCATGTGCAGGGAGCTCATCTCAGACTATGCCCCTGATTGCTTTG
TTCTGATTGAGATGAATGGCAAGCTGGTCAAGACAACCATTGAGGAGCTGATTCCACTGAAATACACCAG
AAACTAAAAGTAGCGCGTTAAGTCGACAATCAACCTCTGGATTACAAAATTTGTGAAAGATTGACTGGTA
TTCTTAACTATGTTGCTCCTTTTACGCTATGTGGATACGCTGCTTTAATGCCTTTGTATCATGCTATTGC
TTCCCGTATGGCTTTCATTTTCTCCTCCTTGTATAAATCCTGGTTGCTGTCTCTTTATGAGGAGTTGTGG
CCCGTTGTCAGGCAACGTGGCGTGGTGTGCACTGTGTTTGCTGACGCAACCCCCACTGGTTGGGGCATTG
CCACCACCTGTCAGCTCCTTTCCGGGACTTTCGCTTTCCCCCTCCCTATTGCCACGGCGGAACTCATCGC
CGCCTGCCTTGCCCGCTGCTGGACAGGGGCTCGGCTGTTGGGCACTGACAATTCCGTGGTGTTGTCGGGG
AAATCATCGTCCTTTCCTTGGCTGCTCGCCTGTGTTGCCACCTGGATTCTGCGCGGGACGTCCTTCTGCT
ACGTCCCTTCGGCCCTCAATCCAGCGGACCTTCCTTCCCGCGGCCTGCTGCCGGCTCTGCGGCCTCTTCC
GCGTCTTCGCCTTCGCCCTCAGACGAGTCGGATCTCCCTTTGGGCCGCCTCCCCGCGTCGACTTTAAGAC
CAATGACTTACAAGGCAGCTGTAGATCTTAGCCACTTTTTAAAAGAAAAGGGGGGACTGGAAGGGCTAAT
TCACTCCCAACGAAGACAAGATCTGCTTTTTGCTTGTACTGGGTCTCTCTGGTTAGACCAGATCTGAGCC
TGGGAGCTCTCTGGCTAACTAGGGAACCCACTGCTTAAGCCTCAATAAAGCTTGCCTTGAGTGCTTCAAG
TAGTGTGTGCCCGTCTGTTGTGTGACTCTGGTAACTAGAGATCCCTCAGACCCTTTTAGTCAGTGTGGAA
AATCTCTAGCAGTACGTATAGTAGTTCATGTCATCTTATTATTCAGTATTTATAACTTGCAAAGAAATGA
ATATCAGAGAGTGAGAGGAACTTGTTTATTGCAGCTTATAATGGTTACAAATAAAGCAATAGCATCACAA
ATTTCACAAATAAAGCATTTTTTTCACTGCATTCTAGTTGTGGTTTGTCCAAACTCATCAATGTATCTTA
TCATGTCTGGCTCTAGCTATCCCGCCCCTAACTCCGCCCATCCCGCCCCTAACTCCGCCCAGTTCCGCCC
ATTCTCCGCCCCATGGCTGACTAATTTTTTTTATTTATGCAGAGGCCGAGGCCGCCTCGGCCTCTGAGCT
ATTCCAGAAGTAGTGAGGAGGCTTTTTTGGAGGCCTAGGGACGTACCCAATTCGCCCTATAGTGAGTCGT
ATTACGCGCGCTCACTGGCCGTCGTTTTACAACGTCGTGACTGGGAAAACCCTGGCGTTACCCAACTTAA
TCGCCTTGCAGCACATCCCCCTTTCGCCAGCTGGCGTAATAGCGAAGAGGCCCGCACCGATCGCCCTTCC
CAACAGTTGCGCAGCCTGAATGGCGAATGGG
[124 nt withheld, positions 5702-5825]
C
[91 nt withheld, positions 5827-5917]
A
[49 nt withheld, positions 5919-5967]
CCTTTGACGTTGGAGTCCACGTTCTTT
[37 nt withheld, positions 5995-6031]
ACCCTATCTCGGTCTATTCTTTTGATTTATAAGGGATTTTGCCGATTTCGGCCTATTGGTTAAAAAATGA
GCTGATTTAACAAAAATTTAACGCGAATTTTAACAAAATATTAACGCTTACAATTTAGGTGGCACTTTTC
GGGGAAATGTGCGCGGAACCCCTATTTGTTTATTTTTCTAAATACATTCAAATATGTATCCGCTCATGAG
ACAATAACCCTGATAAATGCTTCAATAATATTGAAAAAGGAAGAGTATGAGTATTCAACATTTCCGTGTC
GCCCTTATTCCCTTTTTTGCGGCATTTTGCCTTCCTGTTTTTGCTCACCCAGAAACGCTGGTGAAAGTAA
AAGATGCTGAAGATCAGTTGGGTGCACGAGTGGGTTACATCGAACTGGATCTCAACAGCGGTAAGATCCT
TGAGAGTTTTCGCCCCGAAGAACGTTTTCCAATGATGAGCACTTTTAAAGTTCTGCTATGTGGCGCGGTA
TTATCCCGTATTGACGCCGGGCAAGAGCAACTCGGTCGCCGCATACACTATTCTCAGAATGACTTGGTTG
AGTACTCACCAGTCACAGAAAAGCATCTTACGGATGGCATGACAGTAAGAGAATTATGCAGTGCTGCCAT
AACCATGAGTGATAACACTGCGGCCAACTTACTTCTGACAACGATCGGAGGACCGAAGGAGCTAACCGCT
TTTTTGCACAACATGGGGGATCATGTAACTCGCCTTGATCGTTGGGAACCGGAGCTGAATGAAGCCATAC
CAAACGACGAGCGTGACACCACGATGCCTGTAGCAATGGCAACAACGTTGCGCAAACTATTAACTGGCGA
ACTACTTACTCTAGCTTCCCGGCAACAATTAATAGACTGGATGGAGGCGGATAAAGTTGCAGGACCACTT
CTGCGCTCGGCCCTTCCGGCTGGCTGGTTTATTGCTGATAAATCTGGAGCCGGTGAGCGTGGGTCTCGCG
GTATCATTGCAGCACTGGGGCCAGATGGTAAGCCCTCCCGTATCGTAGTTATCTACACGACGGGGAGTCA
GGCAACTATGGATGAACGAAATAGACAGATCGCTGAGATAGGTGCCTCACTGATTAAGCATTGGTAACTG
TCAGACCAAGTTTACTCATATATACTTTAGATTGATTTAAAACTTCATTTTTAATTTAAAAGGATCTAGG
TGAAGATCCTTTTTGATAATCTCATGACCAAAATCCCTTAACGTGAGTTTTCGTTCCACTGAGCGTCAGA
CCCCGTAGAAAAGATCAAAGGATCTTCTTGAGATCCTTTTTTTCTGCGCGTAATCTGCTGCTTGCAAACA
AAAAAACCACCGCTACCAGCGGTGGTTTGTTTGCCGGATCAAGAGCTACCAACTCTTTTTCCGAAGGTAA
CTGGCTTCAGCAGAGCGCAGATACCAAATACTGTTCTTCTAGTGTAGCCGTAGTTAGGCCACCACTTCAA
GAACTCTGTAGCACCGCCTACATACCTCGCTCTGCTAATCCTGTTACCAGTGGCTGCTGCCAGTGGCGAT
AAGTCGTGTCTTACCGGGTTGGACTCAAGACGATAGTTACCGGATAAGGCGCAGCGGTCGGGCTGAACGG
GGGGTTCGTGCACACAGCCCAGCTTGGAGCGAACGACCTACACCGAACTGAGATACCTACAGCGTGAGCT
ATGAGAAAGCGCCACGCTTCCCGAAGGGAGAAAGGCGGACAGGTATCCGGTAAGCGGCAGGGTCGGAACA
GGAGAGCGCACGAGGGAGCTTCCAGGGGGAAACGCCTGGTATCTTTATAGTCCTGTCGGGTTTCGCCACC
TCTGACTTGAGCGTCGATTTTTGTGATGCTCGTCAGGGGGGCGGAGCCTATGGAAAAACGCCAGCAACGC
GGCCTTTTTACGGTTCCTGGCCTTTTGCTGGCCTTTTGCTCACATGTTCTTTCCTGCGTTATCCCCTGAT
TCTGTGGATAACCGTATTACCGCCTTTGAGTGAGCTGATACCGCTCGCCGCAGCCGAACGACCGAGCGCA
GCGAGTCAGTGAGCGAGGAAGCGGAAGAGCGCCCAATACGCAAACCGCCTCTCCCCGCGCGTTGGCCGAT
TCATTAATGCAGCTGGCACGACAGGTTTCCCGACTGGAAAGCGGGCAGTGAGCGCAACGCAATTAATGTG
AGTTAGCTCACTCATTAGGCACCCCAGGCTTTACACTTTATGCTTCCGGCTCGTATGTTGTGTGGAATTG
TGAGCGGATAACAATTTCACACAGGAAACAGCTATGACCATGATTACGCCAAGCGCGCAATTAACCCTCA
CTAAAGGGAACAAAAGCTGGAGCTGCAAGC
Features (pLannotate 1.2.2; 29 found; start..end, strand, type, name):
      5..231     +  promoter       RSV promoter: Rous sarcoma virus enhancer/promoter
    232..412     +  LTR            5' LTR (truncated): truncated 5' long terminal repeat (LTR) from HIV-1
    459..584     +  misc_feature   HIV-1 Ψ: packaging signal of human immunodeficiency virus type 1
    568..931     +  CDS            HIV-1 gag (fragment): gag protein from human immunodeficiency virus 1; gag
   1077..1310    +  misc_feature   RRE: The Rev response element (RRE) of HIV-1 allows for Rev-dependent mRNA export from the nucleus to the cytoplasm.
   1687..1713    +  CDS            Rev (fragment): human immunodeficiency virus 1 (HIV-1) Rev protein; rev; enhances nuclear export of unspliced and incompletely spliced viral mRNAs
   1717..1957    +  promoter       U6 promoter: RNA polymerase III promoter for human U6 snRNA
   2010..2048    +  misc_RNA       tracrRNA (fragment): trans-activating CRISPR RNA for the Streptococcus pyogenes CRISPR/Cas9 system
   2420..2463    +  misc_RNA       tracrRNA (fragment): trans-activating CRISPR RNA for the Streptococcus pyogenes CRISPR/Cas9 system
   2546..2663    +  misc_feature   cPPT/CTS: central polypurine tract and central termination sequence of HIV-1
   2732..2943    +  promoter       EF-1α core promoter: core promoter for human elongation factor EF-1α
   2996..3712    +  CDS            EGFP: EGFP is a basic (constitutively fluorescent) green fluorescent protein published in 1996, derived from Aequorea victoria. It is reported to be a rapidly-maturing weak dimer with moderate acid sensitivity.
   3785..4204    +  CDS            bsr: BSR_BACCE - Experimental evidence at protein level: Swiss-Prot protein existence level 1. Catalyzes the deamination of the cytosine moiety of the antibiotics blasticidin S, cytomycin and acetylblasticidin S. From Bacillus cereus.
   4228..4816    +  misc_feature   WPRE: woodchuck hepatitis virus posttranscriptional regulatory element
   4867..4886    +  misc_feature   cPPT/CTS (fragment): central polypurine tract and central termination sequence of HIV-1
   4888..5121    +  LTR            3' LTR (ΔU3): self-inactivating 3' long terminal repeat (LTR) from HIV-1
   5199..5320    +  polyA_signal   SV40 poly(A) signal: SV40 polyadenylation signal
   5360..5495    +  rep_origin     SV40 ori: SV40 origin of replication
   5516..5534    -  promoter       T7 promoter: promoter for bacteriophage T7 RNA polymerase
   5542..5697    +  CDS            lacZα (fragment): LacZα fragment of β-galactosidase; lacZ fragment
   5702..6130    +  rep_origin     f1 ori (sequence partly withheld): f1 bacteriophage origin of replication; arrow indicates direction of (+) strand synthesis
   6183..6287    +  promoter       AmpR promoter: bla
   6288..7148    +  CDS            AmpR: β-lactamase; bla; confers resistance to ampicillin, carbenicillin, and related antibiotics
   7319..7907    +  rep_origin     ori: high-copy-number ColE1/pMB1/pBR322/pUC origin of replication
   8090..8182    +  CDS            lacI (fragment): lac repressor; lacI; The lac repressor binds to the lac operator to inhibit transcription in E. coli. This inhibition can be relieved by adding lactose or isopropyl-β-D-thiogalactopyranoside (IPTG).
   8195..8216    +  protein_bind   CAP binding site: CAP binding activates transcription in the presence of cAMP. E. coli catabolite activator protein
   8231..8261    +  promoter       lac promoter: promoter for the E. coli lac operon
   8269..8285    +  protein_bind   lac operator: The lac repressor binds to the lac operator to inhibit transcription in E. coli. This inhibition can be relieved by adding lactose or isopropyl-β-D-thiogalactopyranoside (IPTG). lac repressor encoded by lacI
   8330..8348    +  promoter       T3 promoter: promoter for bacteriophage T3 RNA polymerase
