[The description below was written by a language model from this plasmid's Addgene catalogue record and pLannotate feature annotations shown in this document.]
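Description:
sgYAP-R-3 is an 8.4 kb lentiviral CRISPR guide-expression plasmid built on the LentiVi backbone and designed to knock out human YAP1. It carries two guide RNAs against YAP1 in tandem. The catalogue lists a human U6 and a bovine U6 promoter for them, and the feature table shows the human U6 promoter followed by two separate S. pyogenes tracrRNA/scaffold fragments. This fits two independent Pol III guide cassettes, although the second U6 promoter was not itself annotated. No Cas9 coding sequence appears in the feature table, so the nuclease must be provided separately, for example from a Cas9-expressing cell line.

Downstream of the guide cassettes, after a cPPT/CTS element, an EF-1α core (EFS) promoter drives EGFP and the blasticidin S deaminase gene (bsr). The catalogue describes these as a GFP-P2A-BlastR unit, so a single transcript yields both a fluorescent reporter and a drug-selection marker for tracking or enriching transduced cells. A WPRE follows to enhance transcript expression. The viral framework is third-generation in style. An RSV promoter is fused to a truncated HIV-1 5' LTR, followed by the Ψ packaging signal with a partial gag sequence, the RRE for Rev-dependent export, and a self-inactivating ΔU3 3' LTR. Packaging functions must therefore be supplied in trans. An SV40 poly(A) signal and SV40 origin lie beyond the 3' LTR.

In bacteria the plasmid is maintained through a high-copy pUC-type origin with ampicillin resistance. An f1 origin and remnants of a lacZα/lac promoter region flanked by T7 and T3 promoters remain from the parental cloning vector. The construct was deposited with work on YAP/TAZ dependencies in human cancer.
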