Addgene plasmid #229447: sgYAP-R-3
Purpose: knockout of YAP1
Depositing lab: Christopher Vakoc. Depositing organization: Cold Spring Harbor Laboratory. Publication: MARK2/MARK3 kinases are catalytic co-dependencies of YAP/TAZ in human cancer. Klingbeil O, Skopelitis D, Tonelli C, Yoshimoto T, Alpsoy A, Panepinto MC, Minicozzi F, Merrill JR, Cafiero AM, Aggarwal D, Russo S, Ha T, Demerdash OE, Wee TL, Spector DL, Lyons SK, Tuveson DA, Cifani P, Vakoc CR. Cancer Discov. 2024 Jul 26. doi: 10.1158/2159-8290.CD-23-1529. PubMed 39058094.
Backbone
  Vector backbone: LentiVi
  Vector type: Mammalian Expression, Lentiviral, CRISPR
  Selectable markers: Blasticidin ; GFP-P2A-BlastR
Growth in bacteria
  Bacterial resistance: Ampicillin, 100 μg/mL
  Growth temperature: 37°C
  Growth strain: NEB Stable
  Copy number: High Copy
Gene/Insert
  Gene/Insert name: sgYAP-R-3
  gRNA/shRNA sequence: GAGCCTCATGGGCACGGTCT;TTGCGGTCAGGTCACGCCGC
  Species: H. sapiens (human)
  Entrez Gene: YAP1 (a.k.a. COB1, YAP, YAP-1, YAP2, YAP65, YKI)
  Promoter: hU6;bU6;EFS
  Cloning method: Gibson Cloning
Terms and licenses: Academic/Nonprofit Terms; Industry Terms: Not Available to Industry
How to cite: sgYAP-R-3 was a gift from Christopher Vakoc (Addgene plasmid # 229447 ; http://n2t.net/addgene:229447 ; RRID:Addgene_229447)
